>Addgene plasmid #239212 | pLV[Exp]-Bsd-CMV>hCDK11A | addgene full sequence | sequence record 476622 | Addgene NGS Result
AATGTAGTCTTATGCAATACTCTTGTAGTCTTGCAACATGGTAACGATGAGTTAGCAACATGCCTTACAA
GGAGAGAAAAAGCACCGTGCATGCCGATTGGTGGAAGTAAGGTGGTACGATCGTGCCTTATTAGGAAGGC
AACAGACGGGTCTGACATGGATTGGACGAACCACTGAATTGCCGCATTGCAGAGATATTGTATTTAAGTG
CCTAGCTCGATACATAAACGGGTCTCTCTGGTTAGACCAGATCTGAGCCTGGGAGCTCTCTGGCTAACTA
GGGAACCCACTGCTTAAGCCTCAATAAAGCTTGCCTTGAGTGCTTCAAGTAGTGTGTGCCCGTCTGTTGT
GTGACTCTGGTAACTAGAGATCCCTCAGACCCTTTTAGTCAGTGTGGAAAATCTCTAGCAGTGGCGCCCG
AACAGGGACTTGAAAGCGAAAGGGAAACCAGAGGAGCTCTCTCGACGCAGGACTCGGCTTGCTGAAGCGC
GCACGGCAAGAGGCGAGGGGCGGCGACTGGTGAGTACGCCAAAAATTTTGACTAGCGGAGGCTAGAAGGA
GAGAGATGGGTGCGAGAGCGTCAGTATTAAGCGGGGGAGAATTAGATCGCGATGGGAAAAAATTCGGTTA
AGGCCAGGGGGAAAGAAAAAATATAAATTAAAACATATAGTATGGGCAAGCAGGGAGCTAGAACGATTCG
CAGTTAATCCTGGCCTGTTAGAAACATCAGAAGGCTGTAGACAAATACTGGGACAGCTACAACCATCCCT
TCAGACAGGATCAGAAGAACTTAGATCATTATATAATACAGTAGCAACCCTCTATTGTGTGCATCAAAGG
ATAGAGATAAAAGACACCAAGGAAGCTTTAGACAAGATAGAGGAAGAGCAAAACAAAAGTAAGACCACCG
CACAGCAAGCGGCCGCTGATCTTCAGACCTGGAGGAGGAGATATGAGGGACAATTGGAGAAGTGAATTAT
ATAAATATAAAGTAGTAAAAATTGAACCATTAGGAGTAGCACCCACCAAGGCAAAGAGAAGAGTGGTGCA
GAGAGAAAAAAGAGCAGTGGGAATAGGAGCTTTGTTCCTTGGGTTCTTGGGAGCAGCAGGAAGCACTATG
GGCGCAGCGTCAATGACGCTGACGGTACAGGCCAGACAATTATTGTCTGGTATAGTGCAGCAGCAGAACA
ATTTGCTGAGGGCTATTGAGGCGCAACAGCATCTGTTGCAACTCACAGTCTGGGGCATCAAGCAGCTCCA
GGCAAGAATCCTGGCTGTGGAAAGATACCTAAAGGATCAACAGCTCCTGGGGATTTGGGGTTGCTCTGGA
AAACTCATTTGCACCACTGCTGTGCCTTGGAATGCTAGTTGGAGTAATAAATCTCTGGAACAGATTTGGA
ATCACACGACCTGGATGGAGTGGGACAGAGAAATTAACAATTACACAAGCTTAATACACTCCTTAATTGA
AGAATCGCAAAACCAGCAAGAAAAGAATGAACAAGAATTATTGGAATTAGATAAATGGGCAAGTTTGTGG
AATTGGTTTAACATAACAAATTGGCTGTGGTATATAAAATTATTCATAATGATAGTAGGAGGCTTGGTAG
GTTTAAGAATAGTTTTTGCTGTACTTTCTATAGTGAATAGAGTTAGGCAGGGATATTCACCATTATCGTT
TCAGACCCACCTCCCAACCCCGAGGGGACCCGACAGGCCCGAAGGAATAGAAGAAGAAGGTGGAGAGAGA
GACAGAGACAGATCCATTCGATTAGTGAACGGATCTCGACGGTATCGCTAGCTTTTAAAAGAAAAGGGGG
GATTGGGGGGTACAGTGCAGGGGAAAGAATAGTAGACATAATAGCAACAGACATACAAACTAAAGAATTA
CAAAAACAAATTACAAAAATTCAAAATTTTACTAGTGATTATCGGATCAACTTTGTATAGAAAAGTTGTA
GTTATTAATAGTAATCAATTACGGGGTCATTAGTTCATAGCCCATATATGGAGTTCCGCGTTACATAACT
TACGGTAAATGGCCCGCCTGGCTGACCGCCCAACGACCCCCGCCCATTGACGTCAATAATGACGTATGTT
CCCATAGTAACGCCAATAGGGACTTTCCATTGACGTCAATGGGTGGAGTATTTACGGTAAACTGCCCACT
TGGCAGTACATCAAGTGTATCATATGCCAAGTACGCCCCCTATTGACGTCAATGACGGTAAATGGCCCGC
CTGGCATTATGCCCAGTACATGACCTTATGGGACTTTCCTACTTGGCAGTACATCTACGTATTAGTCATC
GCTATTACCATGGTGATGCGGTTTTGGCAGTACATCAATGGGCGTGGATAGCGGTTTGACTCACGGGGAT
TTCCAAGTCTCCACCCCATTGACGTCAATGGGAGTTTGTTTTGGCACCAAAATCAACGGGACTTTCCAAA
ATGTCGTAACAACTCCGCCCCATTGACGCAAATGGGCGGTAGGCGTGTACGGTGGGAGGTCTATATAAGC
AGAGCTGGTTTAGTGAACCGTCAGATCCAAGTTTGTACAAAAAAGCAGGCTGCCACCATGGGTGATGAAA
AGGACTCTTGGAAAGTGAAAACTTTAGATGAAATTCTTCAGGAAAAGAAACGAAGGAAGGAACAAGAGGA
GAAAGCAGAGATAAAACGCTTAAAAAATTCTGATGACCGGGATTCCAAGCGGGATTCCCTTGAGGAGGGG
GAGCTGAGAGATCACTGCATGGAGATCACAATAAGGAACTCCCCGTATAGAAGAGAAGACTCAATGGAAG
ACAGAGGAGAAGAAGATGATTCTTTGGCCATCAAACCACCCCAGCAAATGTCTCGGAAAGAAAAAGTTCA
TCACAGAAAAGATGAAAAGAGAAAAGAAAAATGGAAGCATGCTAGAGTGAAAGAAAGAGAGCACGAACGT
CGGAAACGACATCGAGAAGAACAGGATAAAGCTCGCCGGGAATGGGAAAGACAGAAGAGAAGGGAAATGG
CAAGGGAGCATTCCAGGAGAGAAAGGGACCGCTTGGAGCAGTTAGAAAGGAAGCGGGAGCGGGAGCGCAA
GATGCGGGAGCAGCAGAAGGAGCAGCGGGAGCAGAAGGAGCGCGAGCGGCGGGCGGAGGAGCGGCGCAAG
GAGCGGGAGGCCCGCAGGGAAGTGTCTGCACATCACCGAACGATGAGAGAGGACTACAGCGACAAAGTGA
AAGCCAGCCACTGGAGTCGCAGCCCGCCTCGGCCGCCGCGGGAGCGGTTCGAGTTGGGAGACGGCCGGAA
GCCAGGTGAGGCCAGGCCGGCGCCTGCGCAGAAGCCAGCACAGTTAAAAGAAGAGAAAATGGAAGAAAGG
GACCTGCTGTCCGACTTACAGGACATCAGCGACAGCGAGAGGAAGACCAGCTCGGCCGAGTCCTCGTCAG
CGGAATCAGGCTCAGGTTCTGAGGAAGAAGAGGAGGAGGAGGAAGAGGAGGAGGAGGAAGGGAGCACCAG
TGAAGAATCAGAGGAGGAAGAGGAGGAAGAGGAAGAGGAGGAGGAGGAGACCGGCAGCAACTCTGAGGAG
GCATCAGAGCAGTCTGCCGAAGAAGTAAGTGAGGAAGAAATGAGTGAAGATGAAGAACGAGAAAATGAAA
ACCACCTCTTGGTTGTTCCAGAGTCACGGTTCGACCGAGATTCCGGGGAGAGTGAAGAAGCAGAGGAAGA
AGTGGGTGAGGGAACGCCGCAGAGCAGCGCCCTGACAGAGGGCGACTATGTGCCCGACTCCCCTGCCCTG
TTGCCCATCGAGCTCAAGCAGGAGCTGCCCAAGTACCTGCCGGCCCTGCAGGGCTGCCGGAGCGTCGAGG
AGTTCCAGTGCCTGAACAGGATCGAGGAGGGCACCTATGGAGTGGTCTACAGAGCAAAAGACAAGAAAAC
AGATGAAATTGTGGCTCTAAAGCGGCTGAAGATGGAGAAGGAGAAGGAGGGCTTCCCGATCACGTCCCTG
AGGGAGATCAACACCATCCTCAAGGCCCAGCATCCCAACATTGTCACCGTTAGAGAGATTGTGGTGGGCA
GCAACATGGACAAGATCTACATCGTGATGAACTACGTGGAGCACGACCTCAAGAGCCTGATGGAGACCAT
GAAACAGCCCTTCCTGCCAGGGGAGGTGAAGACCCTGATGATCCAGCTGCTGCGGGGGGTGAAACACCTG
CACGACAACTGGATCCTGCACCGTGACCTCAAGACGTCCAACCTGCTGCTGAGCCACGCCGGCATCCTCA
AGGTGGGTGATTTTGGGCTGGCGCGGGAGTACGGATCCCCTCTGAAGGCCTACACCCCGGTCGTGGTGAC
CCAGTGGTACCGCGCCCCAGAGCTGCTGCTTGGTGCCAAGGAATACTCCACGGCCGTGGACATGTGGTCA
GTGGGCTGCATCTTCGGGGAGCTGCTGACTCAGAAGCCTCTGTTCCCCGGGAATTCGGAAATCGATCAGA
TCAACAAAGTGTTCAAGGAGCTGGGGACCCCCAGTGAGAAAATCTGGCCCGGCTACAGTGAGCTCCCAGT
AGTCAAAAAGATGACCTTCAGCGAGCACCCCTACAACAACCTCCGCAAGCGCTTCGGGGCTCTGCTCTCA
GACCAGGGCTTCGACCTCATGAACAAGTTCCTGACCTACTTCCCCGGGAGGAGGATCAGCGCTGAGGACG
GCCTCAAGCATGAGTATTTCCGCGAGACCCCCCTCCCCATCGACCCCTCCATGTTCCCCACGTGGCCCGC
CAAGAGCGAGCAGCAGCGTGTGAAGCGGGGCACCAGCCCGAGGCCCCCTGAGGGAGGCCTGGGCTACAGC
CAGCTGGGTGACGACGACCTGAAGGAGACGGGCTTCCACCTTACCACCACGAACCAGGGGGCCTCTGCCG
CGGGCCCCGGCTTCAGCCTCAAGTTCTGAACCCAGCTTTCTTGTACAAAGTGGTGATAATCGAATTCCGA
TAATCAACCTCTGGATTACAAAATTTGTGAAAGATTGACTGGTATTCTTAACTATGTTGCTCCTTTTACG
CTATGTGGATACGCTGCTTTAATGCCTTTGTATCATGCTATTGCTTCCCGTATGGCTTTCATTTTCTCCT
CCTTGTATAAATCCTGGTTGCTGTCTCTTTATGAGGAGTTGTGGCCCGTTGTCAGGCAACGTGGCGTGGT
GTGCACTGTGTTTGCTGACGCAACCCCCACTGGTTGGGGCATTGCCACCACCTGTCAGCTCCTTTCCGGG
ACTTTCGCTTTCCCCCTCCCTATTGCCACGGCGGAACTCATCGCCGCCTGCCTTGCCCGCTGCTGGACAG
GGGCTCGGCTGTTGGGCACTGACAATTCCGTGGTGTTGTCGGGGAAGCTGACGTCCTTTCCATGGCTGCT
CGCCTGTGTTGCCACCTGGATTCTGCGCGGGACGTCCTTCTGCTACGTCCCTTCGGCCCTCAATCCAGCG
GACCTTCCTTCCCGCGGCCTGCTGCCGGCTCTGCGGCCTCTTCCGCGTCTTCGCCTTCGCCCTCAGACGA
GTCGGATCTCCCTTTGGGCCGCCTCCCCGCATCGGGAATTCCCGCGGTTCGAATTCTACCGGGTAGGGGA
GGCGCTTTTCCCAAGGCAGTCTGGAGCATGCGCTTTAGCAGCCCCGCTGGGCACTTGGCGCTACACAAGT
GGCCTCTGGCCTCGCACACATTCCACATCCACCGGTAGGCGCCAACCGGCTCCGTTCTTTGGTGGCCCCT
TCGCGCCACCTTCTACTCCTCCCCTAGTCAGGAAGTTCCCCCCCGCCCCGCAGCTCGCGTCGTGCAGGAC
GTGACAAATGGAAGTAGCACGTCTCACTAGTCTCGTGCAGATGGACAGCACCGCTGAGCAATGGAAGCGG
GTAGGCCTTTGGGGCAGCGGCCAATAGCAGCTTTGCTCCTTCGCTTTCTGGGCTCAGAGGCTGGGAAGGG
GTGGGTCCGGGGGCGGGCTCAGGGGCGGGCTCAGGGGCGGGGCGGGCGCCCGAAGGTCCTCCGGAGGCCC
GGCATTCTGCACGCTTCAAAAGCGCACGTCTGCCGCGCTGTTCTCCTCTTCCTCATCTCCGGGCCTTTCG
ACCTCACGTGTTGACAATTAATCATCGGCATAGTATATCGGCATAGTATAATACGACAAGGTGAGGAACT
AAACCATGGCCAAGCCTTTGTCTCAAGAAGAATCCACCCTCATTGAAAGAGCAACGGCTACAATCAACAG
CATCCCCATCTCTGAAGACTACAGCGTCGCCAGCGCAGCTCTCTCTAGCGACGGCCGCATCTTCACTGGT
GTCAATGTATATCATTTTACTGGGGGACCTTGTGCAGAACTCGTGGTGCTGGGCACTGCTGCTGCTGCGG
CAGCTGGCAACCTGACTTGTATCGTCGCGATCGGAAATGAGAACAGGGGCATCTTGAGCCCCTGCGGACG
GTGCCGACAGGTGCTTCTCGATCTGCATCCTGGGATCAAAGCCATAGTGAAGGACAGTGATGGACAGCCG
ACGGCAGTTGGGATTCGTGAATTGCTGCCCTCTGGTTATGTGTGGGAGGGCTAAGCACAATTCGAGCTCG
GTACCTTTAAGACCAATGACTTACAAGGCAGCTGTAGATCTTAGCCACTTTTTAAAAGAAAAGGGGGGAC
TGGAAGGGCTAATTCACTCCCAACGAAGACAAGATCTGCTTTTTGCTTGTACTGGGTCTCTCTGGTTAGA
CCAGATCTGAGCCTGGGAGCTCTCTGGCTAACTAGGGAACCCACTGCTTAAGCCTCAATAAAGCTTGCCT
TGAGTGCTTCAAGTAGTGTGTGCCCGTCTGTTGTGTGACTCTGGTAACTAGAGATCCCTCAGACCCTTTT
AGTCAGTGTGGAAAATCTCTAGCAGTAGTAGTTCATGTCATCTTATTATTCAGTATTTATAACTTGCAAA
GAAATGAATATCAGAGAGTGAGAGGAACTTGTTTATTGCAGCTTATAATGGTTACAAATAAAGCAATAGC
ATCACAAATTTCACAAATAAAGCATTTTTTTCACTGCATTCTAGTTGTGGTTTGTCCAAACTCATCAATG
TATCTTATCATGTCTGGCTCTAGCTATCCCGCCCCTAACTCCGCCCATCCCGCCCCTAACTCCGCCCAGT
TCCGCCCATTCTCCGCCCCATGGCTGACTAATTTTTTTTATTTATGCAGAGGCCGAGGCCGCCTCGGCCT
CTGAGCTATTCCAGAAGTAGTGAGGAGGCTTTTTTGGAGGCCTAGGGACGTACCCAATTCGCCCTATAGT
GAGTCGTATTACGCGCGCTCACTGGCCGTCGTTTTACAACGTCGTGACTGGGAAAACCCTGGCGTTACCC
AACTTAATCGCCTTGCAGCACATCCCCCTTTCGCCAGCTGGCGTAATAGCGAAGAGGCCCGCACCGATCG
CCCTTCCCAACAGTTGCGCAGCCTGAATGGCGAATGGG
[124 nt withheld, positions 7459-7582]
C
[91 nt withheld, positions 7584-7674]
A
[49 nt withheld, positions 7676-7724]
CCTTTGACGTTGGAGTCCACGTTCTTT
[37 nt withheld, positions 7752-7788]
ACCCTATCTCGGTCTATTCTTTTGATTTATAAGGGATTTTGCCGATTTCGGCCTATTGGTTAAAAAATGA
GCTGATTTAACAAAAATTTAACGCGAATTTTAACAAAATATTAACGCTTACAATTTAGGTGGCACTTTTC
GGGGAAATGTGCGCGGAACCCCTATTTGTTTATTTTTCTAAATACATTCAAATATGTATCCGCTCATGAG
ACAATAACCCTGATAAATGCTTCAATAATATTGAAAAAGGAAGAGTATGAGTATTCAACATTTCCGTGTC
GCCCTTATTCCCTTTTTTGCGGCATTTTGCCTTCCTGTTTTTGCTCACCCAGAAACGCTGGTGAAAGTAA
AAGATGCTGAAGATCAGTTGGGTGCACGAGTGGGTTACATCGAACTGGATCTCAACAGCGGTAAGATCCT
TGAGAGTTTTCGCCCCGAAGAACGTTTTCCAATGATGAGCACTTTTAAAGTTCTGCTATGTGGCGCGGTA
TTATCCCGTATTGACGCCGGGCAAGAGCAACTCGGTCGCCGCATACACTATTCTCAGAATGACTTGGTTG
AGTACTCACCAGTCACAGAAAAGCATCTTACGGATGGCATGACAGTAAGAGAATTATGCAGTGCTGCCAT
AACCATGAGTGATAACACTGCGGCCAACTTACTTCTGACAACGATCGGAGGACCGAAGGAGCTAACCGCT
TTTTTGCACAACATGGGGGATCATGTAACTCGCCTTGATCGTTGGGAACCGGAGCTGAATGAAGCCATAC
CAAACGACGAGCGTGACACCACGATGCCTGTAGCAATGGCAACAACGTTGCGCAAACTATTAACTGGCGA
ACTACTTACTCTAGCTTCCCGGCAACAATTAATAGACTGGATGGAGGCGGATAAAGTTGCAGGACCACTT
CTGCGCTCGGCCCTTCCGGCTGGCTGGTTTATTGCTGATAAATCTGGAGCCGGTGAGCGTGGGTCTCGCG
GTATCATTGCAGCACTGGGGCCAGATGGTAAGCCCTCCCGTATCGTAGTTATCTACACGACGGGGAGTCA
GGCAACTATGGATGAACGAAATAGACAGATCGCTGAGATAGGTGCCTCACTGATTAAGCATTGGTAACTG
TCAGACCAAGTTTACTCATATATACTTTAGATTGATTTAAAACTTCATTTTTAATTTAAAAGGATCTAGG
TGAAGATCCTTTTTGATAATCTCATGACCAAAATCCCTTAACGTGAGTTTTCGTTCCACTGAGCGTCAGA
CCCCGTAGAAAAGATCAAAGGATCTTCTTGAGATCCTTTTTTTCTGCGCGTAATCTGCTGCTTGCAAACA
AAAAAACCACCGCTACCAGCGGTGGTTTGTTTGCCGGATCAAGAGCTACCAACTCTTTTTCCGAAGGTAA
CTGGCTTCAGCAGAGCGCAGATACCAAATACTGTTCTTCTAGTGTAGCCGTAGTTAGGCCACCACTTCAA
GAACTCTGTAGCACCGCCTACATACCTCGCTCTGCTAATCCTGTTACCAGTGGCTGCTGCCAGTGGCGAT
AAGTCGTGTCTTACCGGGTTGGACTCAAGACGATAGTTACCGGATAAGGCGCAGCGGTCGGGCTGAACGG
GGGGTTCGTGCACACAGCCCAGCTTGGAGCGAACGACCTACACCGAACTGAGATACCTACAGCGTGAGCT
ATGAGAAAGCGCCACGCTTCCCGAAGAGAGAAAGGCGGACAGGTATCCGGTAAGCGGCAGGGTCGGAACA
GGAGAGCGCACGAGGGAGCTTCCAGGGGGAAACGCCTGGTATCTTTATAGTCCTGTCGGGTTTCGCCACC
TCTGACTTGAGCGTCGATTTTTGTGATGCTCGTCAGGGGGGCGGAGCCTATGGAAAAACGCCAGCAACGC
GGCCTTTTTACGGTTCCTGGCCTTTTGCTGGCCTTTTGCTCACATGTTCTTTCCTGCGTTATCCCCTGAT
TCTGTGGATAACCGTATTACCGCCTTTGAGTGAGCTGATACCGCTCGCCGCAGCCGAACGACCGAGCGCA
GCGAGTCAGTGAGCGAGGAAGCGGAAGAGCGCCCAATACGCAAACCGCCTCTCCCCGCGCGTTGGCCGAT
TCATTAATGCAGCTGGCACGACAGGTTTCCCGACTGGAAAGCGGGCAGTGAGCGCAACGCAATTAATGTG
AGTTAGCTCACTCATTAGGCACCCCAGGCTTTACACTTTATGCTTCCGGCTCGTATGTTGTGTGGAATTG
TGAGCGGATAACAATTTCACACAGGAAACAGCTATGACCATGATTACGCCAAGCGCGCAATTAACCCTCA
CTAAAGGGAACAAAAGCTGGAGCTGCAAGCTT
Features (pLannotate 1.2.2; 32 found; start..end, strand, type, name):
      3..229     +  promoter       RSV promoter: Rous sarcoma virus enhancer/promoter
    230..410     +  LTR            5' LTR (truncated): truncated 5' long terminal repeat (LTR) from HIV-1
    457..582     +  misc_feature   HIV-1 Ψ: packaging signal of human immunodeficiency virus type 1
    566..929     +  CDS            HIV-1 gag (fragment): gag protein from human immunodeficiency virus 1; gag
   1075..1308    +  misc_feature   RRE: The Rev response element (RRE) of HIV-1 allows for Rev-dependent mRNA export from the nucleus to the cytoplasm.
   1685..1785    +  CDS            Rev (fragment): human immunodeficiency virus 1 (HIV-1) Rev protein; rev; enhances nuclear export of unspliced and incompletely spliced viral mRNAs
   1803..1920    +  misc_feature   cPPT/CTS: central polypurine tract and central termination sequence of HIV-1
   1938..1958    +  protein_bind   attB4: mutant version of attB; core recombination site for the Gateway® BP reaction BP Clonase™
   2019..2322    +  enhancer       CMV enhancer: human cytomegalovirus immediate early enhancer
   2323..2526    +  promoter       CMV promoter: human cytomegalovirus (CMV) immediate early promoter
   2548..2568    +  protein_bind   attB1: mutant version of attB; core recombination site for the Gateway® BP reaction BP Clonase™
   2578..4926    +  CDS            CDK11A: CD11A_HUMAN - Also known as CDC2L2, CDC2L3, PITSLREB. Experimental evidence at protein level: Swiss-Prot protein existence level 1. Appears to play multiple roles in cell cycle progression, cytokinesis and apoptosis. The p110 isoforms have been suggested to be involved in pre-mRNA splicing, potentially by phosphorylating the splicing protein SFRS7. The p58 isoform may act as a negative regulator of normal cell cycle progression. From Homo sapiens (Human).
   4930..4954    -  protein_bind   attB2: mutant version of attB; recombination site for the Gateway® BP reaction BP Clonase™
   4972..5560    +  misc_feature   WPRE: woodchuck hepatitis virus posttranscriptional regulatory element
   5591..6090    +  promoter       PGK promoter: mouse phosphoglycerate kinase 1 promoter
   6100..6147    +  promoter       EM7 promoter: synthetic bacterial promoter&nbsp
   6166..6564    +  CDS            BSD: blasticidin S deaminase; Aspergillus terreus BSD; confers resistance to blasticidin
   6581..6649    +  CDS            nef (fragment): NEF_HV1Z2 - Experimental evidence at protein level: Swiss-Prot protein existence level 1. Extracellular Nef protein targets CD4(+) T-lymphocytes for apoptosis by interacting with CXCR4 surface receptors. From Human immunodeficiency virus type 1 group M subtype D (isolate Z2/CDC-Z34) (HIV-1).
   6651..6884    +  LTR            3' LTR (ΔU3): self-inactivating 3' long terminal repeat (LTR) from HIV-1
   6956..7077    +  polyA_signal   SV40 poly(A) signal: SV40 polyadenylation signal
   7117..7252    +  rep_origin     SV40 ori: SV40 origin of replication
   7273..7291    -  promoter       T7 promoter: promoter for bacteriophage T7 RNA polymerase
   7299..7454    +  CDS            lacZα (fragment): LacZα fragment of β-galactosidase; lacZ fragment
   7459..7887    +  rep_origin     f1 ori (sequence partly withheld): f1 bacteriophage origin of replication; arrow indicates direction of (+) strand synthesis
   7940..8044    +  promoter       AmpR promoter: bla
   8045..8905    +  CDS            AmpR: β-lactamase; bla; confers resistance to ampicillin, carbenicillin, and related antibiotics
   9076..9664    +  rep_origin     ori: high-copy-number ColE1/pMB1/pBR322/pUC origin of replication
   9847..9939    +  CDS            lacI (fragment): lac repressor; lacI; The lac repressor binds to the lac operator to inhibit transcription in E. coli. This inhibition can be relieved by adding lactose or isopropyl-β-D-thiogalactopyranoside (IPTG).
   9952..9973    +  protein_bind   CAP binding site: CAP binding activates transcription in the presence of cAMP. E. coli catabolite activator protein
   9988..10018   +  promoter       lac promoter: promoter for the E. coli lac operon
  10026..10042   +  protein_bind   lac operator: The lac repressor binds to the lac operator to inhibit transcription in E. coli. This inhibition can be relieved by adding lactose or isopropyl-β-D-thiogalactopyranoside (IPTG). lac repressor encoded by lacI
  10087..10105   +  promoter       T3 promoter: promoter for bacteriophage T3 RNA polymerase
