[The description below was written by a language model from this plasmid's Addgene catalogue record and pLannotate feature annotations shown in this document.]
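Description:
pLV[Exp]-Bsd-CMV>hCDK11A is a roughly 10.1 kb lentiviral transfer plasmid for expressing human cyclin-dependent kinase 11A (CDK11A) in mammalian cell lines. It has the hallmarks of a third-generation, self-inactivating HIV-1 design. An RSV enhancer/promoter replaces the U3 region upstream of a truncated 5' LTR, so genomic RNA is transcribed in packaging cells without Tat. The Ψ packaging signal (extending into a gag fragment), the Rev response element and the cPPT/CTS element support encapsidation, nuclear export of the unspliced genome and efficient transduction. The ΔU3 3' LTR inactivates the viral promoter after integration. An SV40 poly(A) signal and SV40 origin lie downstream of the 3' LTR. In bacteria the plasmid is maintained through a high-copy ColE1/pUC-type origin and selected with ampicillin via β-lactamase. An f1 origin and remnants of a lac/T7/T3 cloning backbone are also present.

Between the LTRs, the CMV immediate-early enhancer and promoter drive a CDK11A open reading frame of about 2.35 kb. No epitope tag or reporter fusion is annotated. The attB4, attB1 and attB2 sites flanking the promoter and coding sequence are scars from Gateway-style recombinational assembly. A WPRE follows the insert to improve transcript stability and expression. A separate cassette places the blasticidin S deaminase gene under a mouse PGK promoter, with a bacterial EM7 promoter immediately upstream, allowing blasticidin selection of stably transduced cells. The associated work concerns CDK11 inhibition in cancers with 1p36 deletions, which fits use of the vector for stable CDK11A overexpression, though the record does not describe specific experiments.
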