Addgene plasmid #239212: pLV[Exp]-Bsd-CMV>hCDK11A
Purpose: Expresses CDK11A in mammalian cell lines
Depositing lab: Jason Sheltzer. Depositing organization: Yale University. Publication: On-target toxicity limits the efficacy of CDK11 inhibition against cancers with 1p36 deletions. Julian LA, Crozier L, Lukow D, Mishra S, Swamy A, Hagenson RA, Sennhenn P, Sausville EL, Mendelson B, Chuaqui C, Qiao L, Vasudevan A, Lin K-T, Bhatia S, Bertomeu T, Chatr-aryamontri A, Zhang L, Rees MG, Ronan MM, Roth JA, Nottoli T, Bai S, Lakshmipathi J, Muthusamy V, Van Vranken JG, Gygi SP, Thompson SL, Smith JC, Anderson K, Shah S, Bindra RS, Akerman M, Spector DL, Krainer AR, Sheltzer JM. bioRxiv 2025.08.03.668359; doi: https://doi.org/10.1101/2025.08.03.668359.
Backbone
  Vector backbone: pLV[Exp]-Bsd-CMV
  Vector type: Mammalian Expression, Lentiviral
  Selectable markers: Blasticidin
Growth in bacteria
  Bacterial resistance: Ampicillin, 100 μg/mL
  Growth temperature: 37°C
  Growth strain: NEB Stable
  Copy number: Unknown
Gene/Insert
  Gene/Insert name: cyclin dependent kinase 11A (alt name: CDK11A)
  Species: H. sapiens (human)
  Entrez Gene: CDK11A (a.k.a. CDC2L2, CDC2L3, CDK11-p110, CDK11-p46, CDK11-p58, PITSLRE, p58GTA)
Terms and licenses: Academic/Nonprofit Terms; Industry Terms: Not Available to Industry
Depositor comments: Please visit https://doi.org/10.1101/2025.08.03.668359 for bioRxiv preprint.
How to cite: pLV[Exp]-Bsd-CMV>hCDK11A was a gift from Jason Sheltzer (Addgene plasmid # 239212 ; http://n2t.net/addgene:239212 ; RRID:Addgene_239212)
